Addgene plasmid #179334: pST_140_LVL2 cam
Purpose: NT-CRISPR plasmid for a single gRNA with spG Cas9 (near PAM-less Cas9 variant).
Depositing lab: Anke Becker. Depositing organization: Philipps-Universitaet Marburg. Publication: NT-CRISPR, combining natural transformation and CRISPR-Cas9 counterselection for markerless and scarless genome editing in Vibrio natriegens. Stukenberg D, Hoff J, Faber A, Becker A. Commun Biol. 2022 Mar 25;5(1):265. doi: 10.1038/s42003-022-03150-0. PubMed 35338236.
Backbone
  Vector backbone: Custom built using Marburg Collection
  Vector type: CRISPR
Growth in bacteria
  Bacterial resistance: Chloramphenicol, 25 μg/mL
  Growth temperature: 37°C
  Growth strain: DH5alpha
  Copy number: High Copy
Gene/Insert
  Gene/Insert name: Ptac tfoX, Ptet spG cas9, PJ23106 acrIIA4, Ptet gRNA with sfGFP dropout
  Species: E. coli, V. cholerae, S. pyogenes, Bacteriophage, A. victoria
  Mutation: Cas9 -> SpG Cas9 (D1135L, S1136W, G1218K, E1219Q, R1335Q, T1337R)
  Cloning method: Restriction Enzyme; 5′ cloning site unknown (unknown if destroyed)
Terms and licenses: Academic/Nonprofit Terms; Industry Terms: Not Available to Industry
Depositor comments: Please visit https://www.biorxiv.org/content/10.1101/2021.08.02.454823v1 for bioRxiv preprint.
How to cite: pST_140_LVL2 cam was a gift from Anke Becker (Addgene plasmid # 179334 ; http://n2t.net/addgene:179334 ; RRID:Addgene_179334)
