[The description below was written by a language model from this plasmid's Addgene catalogue record and pLannotate feature annotations shown in this document.]
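Description:
pST_140_LVL2 cam is a CRISPR plasmid assembled from Marburg Collection modular cloning parts for NT-CRISPR, a method that combines natural transformation with Cas9 counterselection to make markerless, scarless genome edits in Vibrio natriegens. It is maintained at high copy in E. coli through a ColE1/pUC-type origin and is selected with chloramphenicol via a cat gene driven by its own promoter. The sequenced record is about 11.2 kb.

The payload consists of four functional units. A tac promoter with a symmetric lac operator, controlled by a plasmid-borne lacI, drives tfoX, the competence regulator (listed as of V. cholerae origin; the annotation tool matched it to a homologous Aliivibrio entry), so that IPTG induction switches on natural DNA uptake. A tetR-regulated PLtetO-1 promoter drives S. pyogenes Cas9 carrying the SpG substitutions (D1135L, S1136W, G1218K, E1219Q, R1335Q, T1337R), which relax the PAM requirement to make the enzyme near PAM-less. The coding sequence ends in an ssrA degradation tag, which should reduce the amount of nuclease accumulating from leaky expression. The catalogue also lists the anti-CRISPR acrIIA4 under the constitutive J23106 promoter, intended to neutralise basal Cas9 activity; it is not annotated by name in the feature table, although a J23-family promoter fragment lies in an otherwise unannotated region. The fourth unit is a tet-controlled guide RNA cassette in which a superfolder GFP dropout, followed by terminators, sits upstream of the Cas9 guide scaffold. Replacing sfGFP with a single spacer gives non-fluorescent colonies that are easily screened. After transformation with a repair template, inducing Cas9 and the guide kills unedited cells.
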