Features (pLannotate 1.2.2; 27 found; start..end, strand, type, name):
     26..79      -  promoter       PLtetO-1 promoter (fragment): modified phage lambda PL promoter with tet operator sites (Lutz and Bujard, 1997)
     80..98      -  promoter       PLtetO-1 promoter (fragment): modified phage lambda PL promoter with tet operator sites (Lutz and Bujard, 1997)
    106..175     +  promoter       lacI promoter (fragment): lacI
    176..796     +  CDS            tetR: TETR2_ECOLX - Experimental evidence at protein level: Swiss-Prot protein existence level 1. TetR is the repressor of the tetracycline resistance element; its N-terminal region forms a helix-turn-helix structure and binds DNA. Binding of tetracycline to TetR reduces the repressor affinity for the tetracycline resistance gene (tetA) promoter operator sites. From Escherichia coli.
    899..917     -  promoter       tet promoter (fragment): E. coli promoter for tetracycline efflux protein gene
    927..1047    +  CDS            TcR (fragment): tetracycline efflux protein; tet; confers resistance to tetracycline
   1082..1110    +  promoter       J23119 promoter (fragment): bacterial promoter (Registry of Standard Biological Parts BBa J23119)
   1490..1508    +  protein_bind   tet operator: bacterial operator O1 for the tetR and tetA genes tetracycline repressor TetR
   1693..2406    +  CDS            Superfolder GFP: Superfolder GFP is a basic (constitutively fluorescent) green fluorescent protein published in 2005, derived from Aequorea victoria. It is reported to be a very rapidly-maturing weak dimer.
   2418..2489    +  terminator     rrnB T1 terminator: transcription terminator T1 from the E. coli rrnB gene
   2505..2532    +  terminator     T7Te terminator: phage T7 early transcription terminator
   2564..2631    +  misc_RNA       tracrRNA (fragment): trans-activating CRISPR RNA for the Streptococcus pyogenes CRISPR/Cas9 system
   2778..3366    -  rep_origin     ori: high-copy-number ColE1/pMB1/pBR322/pUC origin of replication
   3473..3507    -  terminator     lambda t0 terminator: minimal transcription terminator from phage lambda (Scholtissek and Grosse, 1987)
   3581..4237    -  CDS            cat: CAT_ECOLX - Experimental evidence at protein level: Swiss-Prot protein existence level 1. This enzyme is an effector of chloramphenicol resistance in bacteria. From Escherichia coli. This protein is used as a marker in many commonly used cloning vectors, such as pACYC184.
   4238..4335    -  promoter       cat promoter: promoter of the E. coli cat gene encoding chloramphenicol acetyltransferase
   4776..4896    -  CDS            TcR (fragment): tetracycline efflux protein; tet; confers resistance to tetracycline
   4906..4924    +  promoter       tet promoter (fragment): E. coli promoter for tetracycline efflux protein gene
   5026..6107    -  CDS            lacI (fragment): lac repressor; lacI; The lac repressor binds to the lac operator to inhibit transcription in E. coli. This inhibition can be relieved by adding lactose or isopropyl-β-D-thiogalactopyranoside (IPTG).
   6109..6178    -  promoter       lacI promoter (fragment): lacI
   6185..6213    +  promoter       tac promoter: strong E. coli promoter; hybrid between the trp and lac UV5 promoters
   6219..6238    -  protein_bind   lac operator (symmetric): The lac repressor binds to the lac operator to inhibit transcription in E. coli. This inhibition can be relieved by adding lactose or isopropyl-β-D-thiogalactopyranoside (IPTG). The symmetric lac operator was optimized for tight binding of lac repressor. lac repressor encoded by lacI
   6277..6840    +  CDS            tfoX1 (fragment): TFOX_ALIF1 - Also known as sxy1 From Aliivibrio fischeri (strain ATCC 700601 / ES114) (Vibrio fischeri).
   6919..6946    -  terminator     T7Te terminator: phage T7 early transcription terminator
   6962..7033    -  terminator     rrnB T1 terminator: transcription terminator T1 from the E. coli rrnB gene
   7051..7083    -  CDS            ssrA tag: C-terminal peptide that mediates degradation in bacteria through the ClpXP and ClpAP proteases (McGinness et al., 2006) wild-type LAA variant
   7090..11193   -  CDS            Cas9: Cas9 (Csn1) endonuclease from the Streptococcus pyogenes Type II CRISPR/Cas system generates RNA-guided double strand breaks in DNA
>Addgene plasmid #179334 | pST_140_LVL2 cam | addgene full sequence | sequence record 357079 | Addgene NGS Result
TGATTAGTCCTGTGTGACTCTAGTAGTGCTCAGTATCTCTATCACTGATAGGGATGTCAATCTCTATCAC
TGATAGGGAGGTCAGTGCGTCCTGCTGAAAACAGCCGAATGGCGCAAAACCTTTCGCGGTATGGCATGAT
AGCGCCCGGAAGAGAGTCAATTCAGGGTGGTGAATATGTCCAGATTAGATAAAAGTAAAGTGATTAACAG
CGCATTAGAGCTGCTTAATGAGGTCGGAATCGAAGGTTTAACAACCCGTAAACTCGCCCAGAAGCTAGGT
GTAGAGCAGCCTACATTGTATTGGCATGTAAAAAATAAGCGGGCTTTGCTCGACGCCTTAGCCATTGAGA
TGTTAGATAGGCACCATACTCACTTTTGCCCTTTAGAAGGGGAAAGCTGGCAAGATTTTTTACGTAATAA
CGCTAAAAGTTTTAGATGTGCTTTACTAAGTCATCGCGATGGAGCAAAAGTACATTTAGGTACACGGCCT
ACAGAAAAACAGTATGAAACTCTCGAAAATCAATTAGCCTTTTTATGCCAACAAGGTTTTTCACTAGAGA
ATGCATTATATGCACTCAGCGCTGTGGGGCATTTTACTTTAGGTTGCGTATTGGAAGATCAAGAGCATCA
AGTCGCTAAAGAAGAAAGGGAAACACCTACTACTGATAGTATGCCGCCATTATTACGACAAGCTATCGAA
TTATTTGATCACCAAGGTGCAGAGCCAGCCTTCTTATTCGGCCTTGAATTGATCATATGCGGATTAGAAA
AACAACTTAAATGTGAAAGTGGGTCCTGATAAGGATCCTAATTGGTAACGAATCAGAATTGACGGCTCGA
GGGAGTAGCATAGGGTTTGCAGAATCCCTGCTTCGTCCATTTGACAGGCACATTATGCATCGATGATAAG
CTGTCAAACATGAGCAGATCCTCTACGCCGGACGCATCGTGGCCGGCATCACCGGCGCCACAGGTGCGGT
TGCTGGCGCCTATATCGCCGACATCACCGATGGGGAAGATCGGGCTCGCCACTTCGGGCTCATGAGCAAA
TATTTTATCTGAGCTCCAATGGGAGTTTACGGCTAGCTCAGTCCTAGGTATAGTGCTAGCTACTAGAGTC
ACACAGGAAAGTAATCAATGAACATTAACGACCTCATACGAGAGATTAAGAACAAAGATTACACCGTCAA
ACTGTCAGGAACTGATAGTAACTCAATCACCCAGCTTATTATCAGGGTAAACAATGATGGGAATGAATAT
GTGATATCTGAGAGCGAAAACGAGTCTATCGTCGAGAAATTCATTTCCGCTTTTAAGAACGGGTGGAATC
AGGAATATGAGGATGAAGAAGAATTTTACAATGACATGCAGACGATCACGTTGAAAAGTGAACTGAACTA
AGCTTAACGCCAAAAACCCCGCTTCGGCGGGGTTTTTCCGCCGCTGCTTCAAATCACTGTAATGATCTTA
ATTCCTAATTTTTGTTGACACTCTATCATTGATAGAGTTATTTTAGTCCAGAGACCGAAAGTGAAACGTG
ATTTCATGCGTCATTTTGAACATTTTGTAAATCTTATTTAATAATGTGTGCGGCAATTCACATTTAATTT
ATGAATGTTTTCTTAACATCGCGGCAACTCAAGAAACGGCAGGTTCGGATCTTAGCTACTAGAGAAAGAG
GAGAAATACTAGATGCGTAAAGGCGAAGAACTTTTCACTGGCGTAGTACCAATTTTAGTGGAGCTGGACG
GAGATGTAAATGGTCATAAGTTTTCAGTTCGAGGAGAAGGCGAAGGAGATGCAACTAACGGTAAGCTGAC
ACTAAAGTTTATCTGTACCACGGGTAAACTGCCGGTCCCATGGCCGACACTGGTTACTACACTTACTTAT
GGTGTACAATGCTTTGCTCGTTATCCTGACCATATGAAGCAGCACGATTTCTTCAAATCGGCCATGCCTG
AAGGATACGTGCAAGAACGTACAATTAGCTTTAAAGATGACGGCACCTATAAAACGCGCGCCGAAGTTAA
ATTCGAGGGTGACACATTGGTTAATCGTATAGAACTTAAGGGCATTGACTTCAAAGAAGATGGCAACATC
CTTGGCCATAAACTGGAATATAATTTTAACTCTCACAATGTCTACATTACGGCGGATAAACAAAAGAATG
GCATTAAAGCGAATTTCAAAATCCGCCACAATGTCGAAGACGGCTCGGTTCAACTGGCGGACCATTATCA
GCAGAACACCCCAATCGGTGATGGCCCGGTTCTGTTACCTGATAATCATTACCTTTCTACTCAAAGCGTT
TTATCTAAAGATCCTAACGAGAAGCGTGATCATATGGTTCTACTGGAATTTGTTACCGCAGCTGGTATCA
CGCACGGCATGGATGAGCTGTATAAATAACCAGGCATCAAATAAAACGAAAGGCTCAGTCGAAAGACTGG
GCCTTTCGTTTTATCTGTTGTTTGTCGGTGAACGCTCTCTACTAGAGTCACACTGGCTCACCTTCGGGTG
GGCCTTTCTGCGTTTATAGGTCTCAGTTTCAGAGCTATGCTGGAAACAGCATAGCAAGTTGAAATAAGGC
TAGTCCGTTATCAACTTGAAAAAGTGGCACCGAGTCGGTGCTTTTTTCTCGGTACCAAATTCCAGAAAAG
AGGCCTCCCGAAAGGGGGGCCTTTTTTCGTTTTGGTCCACCCTGCACGATAACACTGAGGTAGCTGCGAT
TAGACAGCCAGCAGCTGAACCGTAAAAAAGGCCGCGTTGCTGGCGTTTTTCCACAGGCTCCGCCCCCCTG
ACGAGCATCACAAAAATCGACGCTCAAGTCAGAGGTGGCGAAACCCGACAGGACTATAAAGATACCAGGC
GTTTCCCCCTGGAAGCTCCCTCGTGCGCTCTCCTGTTCCGACCCTGCCGCTTACCGGATACCTGTCCGCC
TTTCTCCCTTCGGGAAGCGTGGCGCTTTCTCATAGCTCACGCTGTAGGTATCTCAGTTCGGTGTAGGTCG
TTCGCTCCAAGCTGGGCTGTGTGCACGAACCCCCCGTTCAGCCCGACCGCTGCGCCTTATCCGGTAACTA
TCGTCTTGAGTCCAACCCGGTAAGACACGACTTATCGCCACTGGCAGCAGCCACTGGTAACAGGATTAGC
AGAGCGAGGTATGTAGGCGGTGCTACAGAGTTCTTGAAGTGGTGGCCTAACTACGGCTACACTAGAAGAA
CAGTATTTGGTATCTGCGCTCTGCTGAAGCCAGTTACCTTCGGAAAAAGAGTTGGTAGCTCTTGATCCGG
CAAACAAACCACCGCTGGTAGCGGTGGTTTTTTTGTTTGCAAGCAGCAGATTACGCGCAGAAAAAAAGGA
TCTCAAGAAGATCCTTTGATCTTTTCTACGGGGTCTGACGCTCAGTGGAACGAAAACTCACGTTAAGGGA
TTTTGGTCATGAGATTATCAAAAAGGATCTTCACTGCTACCAATAAAAAACGCCCGGCGGCAACCGAGCG
TTCTGAACAAATCCAGATGGAGTTCTGAGGTCATTACTGGATCTATCAACAGGAGTCCAAGCGAGCTCGA
TATCAAATTACGCCCCGCCCTGCCACTCATCGCAGTACTGTTGTAATTCATTAAGCATTCTGCCGACATG
GAAGCCATCACAAACGGCATGATGAACCTGAATCGCCAGCGGCATCAGCACCTTGTCGCCTTGCGTATAA
TATTTGCCCATGGTGAAAACGGGGGCGAAGAAGTTGTCCATATTGGCCACGTTTAAATCAAAACTGGTGA
AACTCACCCAGGGATTGGCTGAAACGAAAAACATATTCTCAATAAACCCTTTAGGGAAATAGGCCAGGTT
TTCACCGTAACACGCCACATCTTGCGAATATATGTGTAGAAACTGCCGGAAATCGTCGTGGTATTCACTC
CAGAGCGATGAAAACGTTTCAGTTTGCTCATGGAAAACGGTGTAACAAGGGTGAACACTATCCCATATCA
CCAGCTCACCGTCTTTCATTGCCATACGAAATTCCGGATGAGCATTCATCAGGCGGGCAAGAATGTGAAT
AAAGGCCGGATAAAACTTGTGCTTATTTTTCTTTACGGTCTTTAAAAAGGCCGTAATATCCAGCTGAACG
GTCTGGTTATAGGTACATTGAGCAACTGACTGAAATGCCTCAAAATGTTCTTTACGATGCCATTGGGATA
TATCAACGGTGGTATATCCAGTGATTTTTTTCTCCATTTTAGCTTCCTTAGCTCCTGAAAATCTCGATAA
CTCAAAAAATACGCCCGGTAGTGATCTTATTTCATTATGGTGAAAGTTGGAACCTCTTACGTGCCCGATC
AAAACAGGACCAAAACGAAAAAAGACGCTTTTCAGCGTCTTATTGTTCGTCTTTGGTACCGAGCTGTGTC
TGTGGCTGAGAGAGCAGGTACAAGATAAACCCGTCTATATTCTCAAATTCTTTCACTATCGCACTTGTTT
TATGTGAAGTCCAGATATGGACTCTGGAACCCAACTCGGAGCTCTGCGGGTAGAGCGTCAACCATTCGAA
CGTTGCGCGGTCTTCGGAGAACCGTAAGAGGTAATATACTCCGATATTCATTTCAGCGGTAGCTGAGTCC
GTCAGTTGATACGGTGCGTACCCGGAGCAAATAGGAGAGGCGGTTGTAGTGGGGGGAATGGATAGCAAGC
TGCGGGTAGACCTCCAATTATTGAAGGCCTCCCAAATCGGGGGGCCTTTTTTATTGATAACAAAAGGAGC
TCAGATAAAATATTTGCTCATGAGCCCGAAGTGGCGAGCCCGATCTTCCCCATCGGTGATGTCGGCGATA
TAGGCGCCAGCAACCGCACCTGTGGCGCCGGTGATGCCGGCCACGATGCGTCCGGCGTAGAGGATCTGCT
CATGTTTGACAGCTTATCATCGATGCATAATGTGCCTGTCAAATGGACGAAGCAGGGATTCTGCAAACCC
TATGCTACTCCCTCGAGCCGTCAATTGTCTGATTCGTTACCAATTAGGATCCTTATCACTGCCCGCTTTC
CAGTCGGGAAACCTGTCGTGCCAGCTGCATTAATGAATCGGCCAACGCGCGGGGAGAGGCGGTTTGCGTA
TTGGGCGCCAGGGTGGTTTTTCTTTTCACCAGTGAGACTGGCAACAGCTGATTGCCCTTCACCGCCTGGC
CCTGAGAGAGTTGCAGCAAGCGGTCCACGCTGGTTTGCCCCAGCAGGCGAAAATCCTGTTTGATGGTGGT
TAACGGCGGGATATAACATGAGCTATCTTCGGTATCGTCGTATCCCACTACCGAGATATCCGCACCAACG
CGCAGCCCGGACTCGGTAATGGCGCGCATTGCGCCCAGCGCCATCTGATCGTTGGCAACCAGCATCGCAG
TGGGAACGATGCCCTCATTCAGCATTTGCATGGTTTGTTGAAAACCGGACATGGCACTCCAGTCGCCTTC
CCGTTCCGCTATCGGCTGAATTTGATTGCGAGTGAGATATTTATGCCAGCCAGCCAGACGCAGACGCGCC
GAGACAGAACTTAATGGGCCCGCTAACAGCGCGATTTGCTGGTGACCCAATGCGACCAGATGCTCCACGC
CCAGTCGCGTACCGTCCTCATGGGAGTAAATAATACTGTTGATGGGTGTCTGGTCAGAGACATCAAGAAA
TAACGCCGGAACATTAGTGCAGGCAGCTTCCACAGCAATGGCATCCTGGTCATCCAGCGGATAGTTAATG
ATCAGCCCACTGACGCGTTGCGCGAGAAGATTGTGCACCGCCGCTTTACAGGCTTCGACGCCGCTTCGTT
CTACCATCGACACCACCACGCTGGCACCCAGTTGATCGGCGCGAGATTTAATCGCCGCGACAATTTGCGA
CGGCGCGTGCAGGGCCAGACTGGAGGTGGCAACGCCAATCAGCAACGACTGTTTGCCCGCCAGTTGTTGT
GCCACGCGGTTGGGAATGTAATTCAGCTCCACCATCGCCGCTTCCACTTTTTCCCGCGTTTTCGCAGAAA
CGTGGCTGGCCTGGTTCACCACGCGGGAAACGGTCATATAAGAGACACCGGCATACTCTGCGACATCGTA
TAACGTTACTGGTTTCATATTCACCACCCTGAATTGACTCTCTTCCGGGCGCTATCATGCCATACCGCGA
AAGGTTTTGCGCCATTCGGCTGTGTTGACAATTAATCATCGGCTCGTATAATGTGTGGAATTGTGAGCGC
TCACAATTTACTAGAGAAAGAGGAGAAATAATCAATGGATATGAATGAGCAACAGTTTTTCGACTACGTA
ACTAAGTTTGGCGCCTACCAAAAACGCTCGATGTTTGGTGGTATTGGCTTGTTTCAACACGACGCTATGT
ATGTGTTGGTCAGTGAAGACCGCATTTTTGTGCGTGGTGGAGAAGAGCTCGACCCTGAGCTCTTGGCCTT
AGGGTGCGAGAAATATCGCCATGTTAAAAAACAGACAACGGCAACCGTAAACTATTACGACATCACTGAA
CTGTATGAGCAACATCACCCTGAGCTAGACTCGATTATTGAACGCTCGATTCAGTTTTCTGTGAATCAGC
GGGAATTTCAACGCTCAGCAGCCAGTCGTCGTCTACGGGATTTACCCAATATGCAACTGACTTTGGAGCG
TATGGTAAAAAAAGCGGGCATTGACGATGTGGAAACTTTTATGAGCCTCGGTGCGCCAGAAGTGTTTAAT
AAGGTGCGTCAAGCTTATGGAAGTGATGTCGATGTAAAACTACTGTGGAAGTTTGCGGGTGCGATTGAAG
GCATTCACTGGAAACTGCTGCAAGAGCCGCGTAAGCGCCAACTGTTAGAAAGTTGTCAGCAGCGTGCTTA
AAAAAAAAAACCCCGCCCCTGACAGGGCGGGGTTTTTTTTCGCTTACTAGCGTATAAACGCAGAAAGGCC
CACCCGAAGGTGAGCCAGTGTGACTCTAGTAGAGAGCGTTCACCGACAAACAACAGATAAAACGAAAGGC
CCAGTCTTTCGACTGAGCCTTTCGTTTTATTTGATGCCTGGTTACCCCTAAGCAGCCAGAGCGTAGTTTT
CGTCGTTAGCAGCTAAAGCGTCACCTCCTAGCTGACTCAAATCAATGCGTGTTTCATAAAGACCAGTGAT
GGATTGATGGATAAGAGTGGCATCTAAAACTTCTTTTGTAGAACGATATTGTTTACGATCAATTGTTGTA
TCAAAATATTTAAAAGCAGCGGGAGCTCCAAGATTCGTCAACGTAAATAAATGAATAATATTTTCTGCTT
GTTCACGTATTGGTTTGTCTCTATGTTTGTTATATGCACTAAGAACTTTATCTAAATTGGCATCTGCTAA
AATAACACGCTTAGAAAATTCACTGATTTGCTCAATAATCTCATCTAAATAATGCTTATGCTGCTCCACA
AACAATTGTTTTTGTTCGTTATCTTCTGGACTACCCTTCAACTTTTCATAATGACTAGCTAAATATAAAA
AATTCACATATTTGCTTGGCAGAGCCAGCTCATTTCCTTTTTGTAATTGCTTGGCACTAGCCAGCATCCG
TTTACGACCGTTTTCTAACTCAAAAAGACTATATTTAGGTAGTTTAATGATTAAGTCTTTTTTAACTTCC
TTATATCCTTTAGCTTCTAAAAAGTCAATCGGATTTTTTTCAAAGGAACTTCTTTCCATAATTGTGATCC
CTAGTAACTCTTTAACGGATTTTAACTTCTTCGATTTCCCTTTTTCCACCTTAGCAACCACTAGGACTGA
ATAAGCTACCGTTGGCCACAGAAAACCACCATATTTTTTTGGATCCCAGTCTTTTTTACGAGCAATAAGC
TTGTCCGAATTTCTTTTTGGTAAAATTGACTCCTTGGAGAATCCGCCTGTCTGTACTTCTGTTTTCTTGA
CAATATTGACTTGGGGCATGGACAATACTTTGCGCACTGTGGCAAAATCTCGCCCTTTATCCCAGACAAT
TTCTCCAGTTTCCCCATTAGTTTCGATTAGAGGGCGTTTGCGAATCTCTCCATTTGCAAGTGTAATTTCT
GTTTTGAAGAAGTTCATGATATTAGAGTAAAAGAAATATTTTGCGGTTGCTTTGCCTATTTCTTGCTCAG
ACTTAGCAATCATTTTACGAACATCATAAACTTTATAATCACCATAGACAAACTCCGATTCAAGTTTTGG
ATATTTCTTAATCAAAGCAGTTCCAACGACGGCATTTAGATACGCATCATGGGCATGATGGTAATTGTTA
ATCTCACGTACTTTATAGAATTGGAAATCTTTTCGGAAGTCAGAAACTAATTTAGATTTTAAGGTAATCA
CTTTAACCTCTCGAATAAGTTTATCATTTTCATCGTATTTAGTATTCATGCGACTATCCAAAATTTGTGC
CACATGCTTAGTGATTTGGCGAGTTTCAACCAATTGGCGTTTGATAAAACCAGCTTTATCAAGTTCACTC
AAACCTCCACGTTCAGCTTTCGTTAAATTATCAAACTTACGTTGAGTGATTAACTTGGCGTTTAGAAGTT
GTCTCCAATAGTTTTTCATCTTTTTGACTACTTCTTCACTTGGAACGTTATCCGATTTACCACGATTTTT
ATCAGAACGCGTTAAGACCTTATTGTCTATTGAATCGTCTTTAAGGAAACTTTGTGGAACAATGTGATCG
ACATCATAATCACTTAAACGATTAATATCTAATTCTTGGTCCACATACATGTCTCTTCCATTTTGGAGAT
AATAGAGATAGAGCTTTTCATTTTGCAATTGAGTATTTTCAACAGGATGCTCTTTAAGAATCTGACTTCC
TAATTCTTTGATACCTTCTTCGATTCGTTTCATACGCTCTCGCGAATTTTTCTGGCCCTTTTGAGTTGTC
TGATTTTCACGTGCCATTTCAATAACGATATTTTCTGGCTTATGCCGCCCCATTACTTTGACCAATTCAT
CAACAACTTTTACAGTCTGTAAAATACCTTTTTTAATAGCAGGGCTACCAGCTAAATTTGCAATATGTTC
ATGTAAACTATCGCCTTGTCCAGACACTTGTGCTTTTTGAATGTCTTCTTTAAATGTCAAACTATCATCA
TGGATCAGCTGCATAAAATTGCGATTGGCAAAACCATCTGATTTCAAAAAATCTAATATTGTTTTGCCAG
ATTGCTTATCCCTAATACCATTAATCAATTTTCGAGACAAACGTCCCCAACCAGTATAACGGCGACGTTT
AAGCTGTTTCATCACCTTATCATCAAAGAGGTGAGCATATGTTTTAAGTCTTTCCTCAATCATCTCCCTA
TCTTCAAATAAGGTCAATGTTAAAACAATATCCTCTAAGATATCTTCATTTTCTTCATTATCCAAAAAAT
CTTTATCTTTAATAATTTTTAGCAAATCATGGTAGGTACCTAATGAAGCATTAAATCTATCTTCAACTCC
TGAAATTTCAACACTATCAAAACATTCTATTTTTTTGAAATAATCTTCTTTTAATTGCTTAACGGTTACT
TTTCGATTTGTTTTGAAGAGTAAATCAACAATGGCTTTCTTCTGTTCACCTGAAAGAAATGCTGGTTTTC
GCATTCCTTCAGTAACATATTTGACCTTTGTCAATTCGTTATAAACCGTAAAATACTCATAAAGCAAACT
ATGTTTTGGTAGTACTTTTTCATTTGGAAGATTTTTATCAAAGTTTGTCATGCGTTCAATAAATGATTGA
GCTGAAGCACCTTTATCGACAACTTCTTCAAAATTCCATGGGGTAATTGTTTCTTCAGACTTCCGAGTCA
TCCATGCAAAACGACTATTGCCACGCGCCAATGGACCAACATAATAAGGAATTCGAAAAGTCAAGATTTT
TTCAATCTTCTCACGATTGTCTTTTAAAAATGGATAAAAGTCTTCTTGTCTTCTCAAAATAGCATGCAGC
TCACCCAAGTGAATTTGATGGGGAATAGAGCCGTTGTCAAAGGTCCGTTGCTTGCGCAGCAAATCTTCAC
GATTTAGTTTCACCAATAATTCCTCAGTACCATCCATTTTTTCTAAAATTGGTTTGATAAATTTATAAAA
TTCTTCTTGGCTAGCTCCCCCATCAATATAACCTGCATATCCGTTTTTTGATTGATCAAAAAAGATTTCT
TTATACTTTTCTGGAAGTTGTTGTCGAACTAAAGCTTTTAAAAGAGTCAAGTCTTGATGATGTTCATCGT
AGCGTTTAATCATTGAAGCTGATAGGGGAGCCTTAGTTATTTCAGTATTTACTCTTAGGATATCTGAAAG
TAAAATAGCATCTGATAAATTCTTAGCTGCCAAAAACAAATCAGCATATTGATCTCCAATTTGCGCCAAT
AAATTATCTAAATCATCATCGTAAGTATCTTTTGAAAGCTGTAATTTAGCATCTTCTGCCAAATCAAAAT
TTGATTTAAAATTAGGGGTCAAACCCAATGACAAAGCAATGAGATTCCCAAATAAGCCATTTTTCTTCTC
ACCGGGGAGCTGAGCAATGAGATTTTCTAATCGTCTTGATTTACTCAATCGTGCAGAAAGAATCGCTTTA
GCATCTACTCCACTTGCGTTAATAGGGTTTTCTTCAAATAATTGATTGTAGGTTTGTACCAACTGGATAA
ATAGTTTGTCCACATCACTATTATCAGGATTTAAATCTCCCTCAATCAAAAAATGACCACGAAACTTAAT
CATATGCGCTAAGGCCAAATAGATTAAGCGCAAATCCGCTTTATCAGTAGAATCTACCAATTTTTTTCGC
AGATGATAGATAGTTGGATATTTCTCATGATAAGCAACTTCATCTACTATATTTCCAAAAATAGGATGAC
GTTCATGCTTCTTGTCTTCTTCCACCAAAAAAGACTCTTCAAGTCGATGAAAGAAACTATCATCTACTTT
CGCCATCTCATTTGAAAAAATCTCCTGTAGATAACAAATACGATTCTTCCGACGTGTATACCTTCTACGA
GCTGTCCGTTTCAGACGAGTCGCTTCCGCTGTCTCTCCACTGTCAAATAAAAGAGCCCCTATAAGATTTT
TTTTGATACTGTGGCGGTCTGTATTTCCCAGAACCTTGAACTTTTTAGACGGAACCTTATATTCATCAGT
GATCACCGCCCATCCGACGCTATTTGTGCCGATATCTAAGCCTATTGAGTATTTCTTATCCAT
